Addgene plasmid #136625: pCDNA3.0_LynSNAP IRES EGFP
Purpose: Plasmid encoding outer inner membrane localization of SNAP-Tag and EGFP
Depositing lab: Kai Johnsson. Depositing organization: Max Planck Institute for Medical Research. Publication: Chemogenetic Control of Nanobodies. Farrants H, Tarnawski M, Muller TG, Otsuka S, Hiblot J, Koch B, Kueblbeck M, Krausslich HG, Ellenberg J, Johnsson K. Nat Methods. 2020 Feb 17. pii: 10.1038/s41592-020-0746-7. doi: 10.1038/s41592-020-0746-7. PubMed 32066961.
Backbone
  Vector backbone: pCDNA3.0
  Total vector size (bp): 7369
  Vector type: Mammalian Expression
  Selectable markers: Neomycin (select with G418)
Growth in bacteria
  Bacterial resistance: Ampicillin, 100 μg/mL
  Growth temperature: 37°C
  Growth strain: DH5alpha
  Copy number: High Copy
Gene/Insert
  Gene/Insert name: Lyn11-SNAP-Tag (IRES EGFP)
  Species: Synthetic
  Insert size (bp): 609
  Promoter: CMV
  Cloning method: Gibson Cloning
  Sequencing primers: 5′ CMV_Fwd; 3′ BGH_Rev
Terms and licenses: Academic/Nonprofit Terms; Industry Terms: Not Available to Industry
How to cite: pCDNA3.0_LynSNAP IRES EGFP was a gift from Kai Johnsson (Addgene plasmid # 136625 ; http://n2t.net/addgene:136625 ; RRID:Addgene_136625)
