[The description below was written by a language model from this plasmid's Addgene catalogue record and pLannotate feature annotations shown in this document.]
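Description:
pCDNA3.0_LynSNAP IRES EGFP is a mammalian expression plasmid of about 7.4 kb built on the pCDNA3.0 backbone. It is maintained in E. coli through a high-copy ColE1/pUC-type origin and an ampicillin resistance (β-lactamase) gene. An f1 origin is also present, which in principle allows production of single-stranded DNA. For selection in mammalian cells, an SV40 early promoter drives a neomycin phosphotransferase gene followed by an SV40 polyadenylation signal, conferring G418 resistance.

The payload is a bicistronic cassette transcribed from the CMV immediate-early enhancer/promoter and terminated by the bovine growth hormone poly(A) signal. The first cistron is a synthetic Lyn11-SNAP-tag fusion. The feature table annotates it as a fragment of human MGMT because SNAP-tag is an engineered derivative of that alkyltransferase, one that covalently reacts with benzylguanine-based substrates. The short Lyn11 segment is not separately annotated; it is generally known as an N-terminal lipidation motif from Lyn kinase that anchors proteins to the inner leaflet of the plasma membrane, which fits the record's somewhat garbled stated purpose of "outer inner membrane" localization. Downstream, an EMCV IRES allows cap-independent translation of EGFP from the same transcript, so green fluorescence marks transfected cells without EGFP being fused to the SNAP-tag. A residual attB2 site lies between the SNAP-tag and the IRES, and T7 and SP6 promoters flank the cassette. The short HIV-1 LTR, ble and lacI fragment annotations are probably incidental matches within backbone sequence.

The construct presents membrane-tethered SNAP-tag for labelling or recruitment experiments, and was deposited with work on chemogenetic control of nanobodies.
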