Features (pLannotate 1.2.2; 25 found; start..end, strand, type, name):
      1..380     +  enhancer       CMV enhancer: human cytomegalovirus immediate early enhancer
    381..584     +  promoter       CMV promoter: human cytomegalovirus (CMV) immediate early promoter
    580..613     +  LTR            5' LTR (truncated) (fragment): truncated 5' long terminal repeat (LTR) from HIV-1
    629..647     +  promoter       T7 promoter: promoter for bacteriophage T7 RNA polymerase
    730..1296    +  CDS            MGMT (fragment): MGMT_HUMAN - Experimental evidence at protein level: Swiss-Prot protein existence level 1. Involved in the cellular defense against the biological effects of O6-methylguanine (O6-MeG) and O4-methylthymine (O4-MeT) in DNA. Repairs the methylated nucleobase in DNA by stoichiometrically transferring the methyl group to a cysteine residue in the enzyme. This is a suicide reaction: the enzyme is irreversibly inactivated. From Homo sapiens (Human).
   1285..1309    -  protein_bind   attB2: mutant version of attB; recombination site for the Gateway® BP reaction BP Clonase™
   1355..1906    +  misc_feature   IRES: internal ribosome entry site (IRES) of the encephalomyocarditis virus (EMCV)
   1909..2625    +  CDS            EGFP: EGFP is a basic (constitutively fluorescent) green fluorescent protein published in 1996, derived from Aequorea victoria. It is reported to be a rapidly-maturing weak dimer with moderate acid sensitivity.
   2626..2643    +  misc_feature   MCS (fragment): multiple cloning site
   2686..2704    -  promoter       SP6 promoter: promoter for bacteriophage SP6 RNA polymerase
   2730..2954    +  polyA_signal   bGH poly(A) signal: bovine growth hormone polyadenylation signal
   2958..2979    +  promoter       SV40 promoter (fragment): SV40 enhancer and early promoter
   3000..3428    +  rep_origin     f1 ori (sequence partly withheld): f1 bacteriophage origin of replication; arrow indicates direction of (+) strand synthesis
   3442..3771    +  promoter       SV40 promoter: SV40 enhancer and early promoter
   3838..4629    +  CDS            neo: KKA2_KLEPN - Also known as kan, nptII. Experimental evidence at protein level: Swiss-Prot protein existence level 1. Resistance to kanamycin, neomycin, paromomycin, ribostamycin, butirosin and gentamicin B. From Klebsiella pneumoniae.
   4653..4811    +  CDS            ble (fragment): BLE_KLEPN - Experimental evidence at protein level: Swiss-Prot protein existence level 1. Binding protein with a strong affinity to the bleomycin family of antibiotics. Binds to CL990; an antimitotic-antibiotic compound. From Klebsiella pneumoniae.
   4806..4927    +  polyA_signal   SV40 poly(A) signal: SV40 polyadenylation signal
   5000..5016    -  protein_bind   lac operator: The lac repressor binds to the lac operator to inhibit transcription in E. coli. This inhibition can be relieved by adding lactose or isopropyl-β-D-thiogalactopyranoside (IPTG). lac repressor encoded by lacI
   5024..5054    -  promoter       lac promoter: promoter for the E. coli lac operon
   5069..5090    -  protein_bind   CAP binding site: CAP binding activates transcription in the presence of cAMP. E. coli catabolite activator protein
   5103..5195    -  CDS            lacI (fragment): lac repressor; lacI; The lac repressor binds to the lac operator to inhibit transcription in E. coli. This inhibition can be relieved by adding lactose or isopropyl-β-D-thiogalactopyranoside (IPTG).
   5378..5966    -  rep_origin     ori: high-copy-number ColE1/pMB1/pBR322/pUC origin of replication
   6137..6997    -  CDS            AmpR: β-lactamase; bla; confers resistance to ampicillin, carbenicillin, and related antibiotics
   6998..7102    -  promoter       AmpR promoter: bla
   7161..7213    -  misc_feature   bom (fragment): basis of mobility region from pBR322
>Addgene plasmid #136625 | pCDNA3.0_LynSNAP IRES EGFP | addgene full sequence | sequence record 272059 | Addgene NGS Result
GACATTGATTATTGACTAGTTATTAATAGTAATCAATTACGGGGTCATTAGTTCATAGCCCATATATGGA
GTTCCGCGTTACATAACTTACGGTAAATGGCCCGCCTGGCTGACCGCCCAACGACCCCCGCCCATTGACG
TCAATAATGACGTATGTTCCCATAGTAACGCCAATAGGGACTTTCCATTGACGTCAATGGGTGGAGTATT
TACGGTAAACTGCCCACTTGGCAGTACATCAAGTGTATCATATGCCAAGTACGCCCCCTATTGACGTCAA
TGACGGTAAATGGCCCGCCTGGCATTATGCCCAGTACATGACCTTATGGGACTTTCCTACTTGGCAGTAC
ATCTACGTATTAGTCATCGCTATTACCATGGTGATGCGGTTTTGGCAGTACATCAATGGGCGTGGATAGC
GGTTTGACTCACGGGGATTTCCAAGTCTCCACCCCATTGACGTCAATGGGAGTTTGTTTTGGCACCAAAA
TCAACGGGACTTTCCAAAATGTCGTAACAACTCCGCCCCATTGACGCAAATGGGCGGTAGGCGTGTACGG
TGGGAGGTCTATATAAGCAGAGCTCTCTGGCTAACTAGAGAACCCACTGCTTACTGGCTTATCGAAATTA
ATACGACTCACTATAGGGAGACCCAGCGGCCGCACCATGGGATGTATAAAATCAAAAGGGAAAGACAGCG
CGGGAGCAGATAGTGCTGGTAGTGCTGGTGATAAAGACTGCGAAATGAAACGCACTACCCTGGACAGCCC
GCTGGGTAAACTGGAACTGAGCGGTTGCGAGCAGGGCCTGCACGAAATCATTTTCCTGGGCAAAGGTACG
AGCGCTGCGGATGCGGTCGAAGTACCGGCTCCGGCTGCGGTTCTGGGTGGCCCGGAGCCGCTGATGCAGG
CTACCGCATGGCTGAACGCATATTTTCACCAGCCAGAGGCGATTGAAGAGTTCCCTGTACCGGCCCTGCA
TCACCCGGTATTTCAGCAGGAATCCTTTACCCGTCAGGTACTGTGGAAACTGCTGAAAGTAGTGAAATTC
GGCGAGGTGATCTCCTATTCCCATCTGGCGGCGCTGGCTGGCAACCCAGCGGCAACTGCGGCGGTGAAAA
CCGCTCTGTCTGGTAATCCGGTGCCAATTCTGATCCCGTGCCACCGTGTGGTTCAGGGCGACCTGGACGT
AGGTGGCTACGAAGGCGGCCTGGCTGTGAAAGAATGGCTGCTGGCGCACGAAGGTCACCGTCTGGGTAAA
CCAGGCCTGGGCTAGTAAGGATCCACCCAGCTTTCTTGTACAAAGTGGTGATCGCGTAAACTACGGGCTG
CAGGAATTCCGCCCCCCCCCCCTAACGTTACTGGCCGAAGCCGCTTGGAATAAGGCCGGTGTGCGTTTGT
CTATATGTTATTTTCCACCATATTGCCGTCTTTTGGCAATGTGAGGGCCCGGAAACCTGGCCCTGTCTTC
TTGACGAGCATTCCTAGGGGTCTTTCCCCTCTCGCCAAAGGAATGCAAGGTCTGTTGAATGTCGTGAAGG
AAGCAGTTCCTCTGGAAGCTTCTTGAAGACAAACAACGTCTGTAGCGACCCTTTGCAGGCAGCGGAACCC
CCCACCTGGCGACAGGTGCCTCTGCGGCCAAAAGCCACGTGTATAAGATACACCTGCAAAGGCGGCACAA
CCCCAGTGCCACGTTGTGAGTTGGATAGTTGTGGAAAGAGTCAAATGGCTCTCCTCAAGCGTATTCAACA
AGGGGCTGAAGGATGCCCAGAAGGTACCCCATTGTATGGGATCTGATCTGGGGCCTCGGTGCACATGCTT
TACATGTGTTTAGTCGAGGTTAAAAAACGTCTAGGCCCCCCGAACCACGGGGACGTGGTTTTCCTTTGAA
AAACACGATGATAATACCATGGTGAGCAAGGGCGAGGAGCTGTTCACCGGGGTGGTGCCCATCCTGGTCG
AGCTGGACGGCGACGTAAACGGCCACAAGTTCAGCGTGTCCGGCGAGGGCGAGGGCGATGCCACCTACGG
CAAGCTGACCCTGAAGTTCATCTGCACCACCGGCAAGCTGCCCGTGCCCTGGCCCACCCTCGTGACCACC
CTGACCTACGGCGTGCAGTGCTTCAGCCGCTACCCCGACCACATGAAGCAGCACGACTTCTTCAAGTCCG
CCATGCCCGAAGGCTACGTCCAGGAGCGCACCATCTTCTTCAAGGACGACGGCAACTACAAGACCCGCGC
CGAGGTGAAGTTCGAGGGCGACACCCTGGTGAACCGCATCGAGCTGAAGGGCATCGACTTCAAGGAGGAC
GGCAACATCCTGGGGCACAAGCTGGAGTACAACTACAACAGCCACAACGTCTATATCATGGCCGACAAGC
AGAAGAACGGCATCAAGGTGAACTTCAAGATCCGCCACAACATCGAGGACGGCAGCGTGCAGCTCGCCGA
CCACTACCAGCAGAACACCCCCATCGGCGACGGCCCCGTGCTGCTGCCCGACAACCACTACCTGAGCACC
CAGTCCGCCCTGAGCAAAGACCCCAACGAGAAGCGCGATCACATGGTCCTGCTGGAGTTCGTGACCGCCG
CCGGGATCACTCTCGGCATGGACGAGCTGTACAAGTCCGGACTCAGATCTCGACTAGCTAGTAGCTAACT
CGAGCATGCATCTAGAGGGCCCTATTCTATAGTGTCACCTAAATGCTAGAGCTCGCTGATCAGCCTCGAC
TGTGCCTTCTAGTTGCCAGCCATCTGTTGTTTGCCCCTCCCCCGTGCCTTCCTTGACCCTGGAAGGTGCC
ACTCCCACTGTCCTTTCCTAATAAAATGAGGAAATTGCATCGCATTGTCTGAGTAGGTGTCATTCTATTC
TGGGGGGTGGGGTGGGGCAGGACAGCAAGGGGGAGGATTGGGAAGACAATAGCAGGCATGCTGGGGATGC
GGTGGGCTCTATGGCTTCTGAGGCGGAAAGAACCAGCTGGGGCTCTAGGGGGTATCCCC
[124 nt withheld, positions 3000-3123]
C
[91 nt withheld, positions 3125-3215]
A
[49 nt withheld, positions 3217-3265]
CCTTTGACGTTGGAGTCCACGTTCTTT
[37 nt withheld, positions 3293-3329]
ACCCTATCTCGGTCTATTCTTTTGATTTATAAGGGATTTTGCCGATTTCGGCCTATTGGTTAAAAAATGA
GCTGATTTAACAAAAATTTAACGCGAATTAATTCTGTGGAATGTGTGTCAGTTAGGGTGTGGAAAGTCCC
CAGGCTCCCCAGCAGGCAGAAGTATGCAAAGCATGCATCTCAATTAGTCAGCAACCAGGTGTGGAAAGTC
CCCAGGCTCCCCAGCAGGCAGAAGTATGCAAAGCATGCATCTCAATTAGTCAGCAACCATAGTCCCGCCC
CTAACTCCGCCCATCCCGCCCCTAACTCCGCCCAGTTCCGCCCATTCTCCGCCCCATGGCTGACTAATTT
TTTTTATTTATGCAGAGGCCGAGGCCGCCTCTGCCTCTGAGCTATTCCAGAAGTAGTGAGGAGGCTTTTT
TGGAGGCCTAGGCTTTTGCAAAAAGCTCCCGGGAGCTTGTATATCCATTTTCGGATCTGATCAAGAGACA
GGATGAGGATCGTTTCGCATGATTGAACAAGATGGATTGCACGCAGGTTCTCCGGCCGCTTGGGTGGAGA
GGCTATTCGGCTATGACTGGGCACAACAGACAATCGGCTGCTCTGATGCCGCCGTGTTCCGGCTGTCAGC
GCAGGGGCGCCCGGTTCTTTTTGTCAAGACCGACCTGTCCGGTGCCCTGAATGAACTGCAGGACGAGGCA
GCGCGGCTATCGTGGCTGGCCACGACGGGCGTTCCTTGCGCAGCTGTGCTCGACGTTGTCACTGAAGCGG
GAAGGGACTGGCTGCTATTGGGCGAAGTGCCGGGGCAGGATCTCCTGTCATCTCACCTTGCTCCTGCCGA
GAAAGTATCCATCATGGCTGATGCAATGCGGCGGCTGCATACGCTTGATCCGGCTACCTGCCCATTCGAC
CACCAAGCGAAACATCGCATCGAGCGAGCACGTACTCGGATGGAAGCCGGTCTTGTCGATCAGGATGATC
TGGACGAAGAGCATCAGGGGCTCGCGCCAGCCGAACTGTTCGCCAGGCTCAAGGCGCGCATGCCCGACGG
CGAGGATCTCGTCGTGACCCATGGCGATGCCTGCTTGCCGAATATCATGGTGGAAAATGGCCGCTTTTCT
GGATTCATCGACTGTGGCCGGCTGGGTGTGGCGGACCGCTATCAGGACATAGCGTTGGCTACCCGTGATA
TTGCTGAAGAGCTTGGCGGCGAATGGGCTGACCGCTTCCTCGTGCTTTACGGTATCGCCGCTCCCGATTC
GCAGCGCATCGCCTTCTATCGCCTTCTTGACGAGTTCTTCTGAGCGGGACTCTGGGGTTCGAAATGACCG
ACCAAGCGACGCCCAACCTGCCATCACGAGATTTCGATTCCACCGCCGCCTTCTATGAAAGGTTGGGCTT
CGGAATCGTTTTCCGGGACGCCGGCTGGATGATCCTCCAGCGCGGGGATCTCATGCTGGAGTTCTTCGCC
CACCCCAACTTGTTTATTGCAGCTTATAATGGTTACAAATAAAGCAATAGCATCACAAATTTCACAAATA
AAGCATTTTTTTCACTGCATTCTAGTTGTGGTTTGTCCAAACTCATCAATGTATCTTATCATGTCTGTAT
ACCGTCGACCTCTAGCTAGAGCTTGGCGTAATCATGGTCATAGCTGTTTCCTGTGTGAAATTGTTATCCG
CTCACAATTCCACACAACATACGAGCCGGAAGCATAAAGTGTAAAGCCTGGGGTGCCTAATGAGTGAGCT
AACTCACATTAATTGCGTTGCGCTCACTGCCCGCTTTCCAGTCGGGAAACCTGTCGTGCCAGCTGCATTA
ATGAATCGGCCAACGCGCGGGGAGAGGCGGTTTGCGTATTGGGCGCTCTTCCGCTTCCTCGCTCACTGAC
TCGCTGCGCTCGGTCGTTCGGCTGCGGCGAGCGGTATCAGCTCACTCAAAGGCGGTAATACGGTTATCCA
CAGAATCAGGGGATAACGCAGGAAAGAACATGTGAGCAAAAGGCCAGCAAAAGGCCAGGAACCGTAAAAA
GGCCGCGTTGCTGGCGTTTTTCCATAGGCTCCGCCCCCCTGACGAGCATCACAAAAATCGACGCTCAAGT
CAGAGGTGGCGAAACCCGACAGGACTATAAAGATACCAGGCGTTTCCCCCTGGAAGCTCCCTCGTGCGCT
CTCCTGTTCCGACCCTGCCGCTTACCGGATACCTGTCCGCCTTTCTCCCTTCGGGAAGCGTGGCGCTTTC
TCATAGCTCACGCTGTAGGTATCTCAGTTCGGTGTAGGTCGTTCGCTCCAAGCTGGGCTGTGTGCACGAA
CCCCCCGTTCAGCCCGACCGCTGCGCCTTATCCGGTAACTATCGTCTTGAGTCCAACCCGGTAAGACACG
ACTTATCGCCACTGGCAGCAGCCACTGGTAACAGGATTAGCAGAGCGAGGTATGTAGGCGGTGCTACAGA
GTTCTTGAAGTGGTGGCCTAACTACGGCTACACTAGAAGAACAGTATTTGGTATCTGCGCTCTGCTGAAG
CCAGTTACCTTCGGAAAAAGAGTTGGTAGCTCTTGATCCGGCAAACAAACCACCGCTGGTAGCGGTGGTT
TTTTTGTTTGCAAGCAGCAGATTACGCGCAGAAAAAAAGGATCTCAAGAAGATCCTTTGATCTTTTCTAC
GGGGTCTGACGCTCAGTGGAACGAAAACTCACGTTAAGGGATTTTGGTCATGAGATTATCAAAAAGGATC
TTCACCTAGATCCTTTTAAATTAAAAATGAAGTTTTAAATCAATCTAAAGTATATATGAGTAAACTTGGT
CTGACAGTTACCAATGCTTAATCAGTGAGGCACCTATCTCAGCGATCTGTCTATTTCGTTCATCCATAGT
TGCCTGACTCCCCGTCGTGTAGATAACTACGATACGGGAGGGCTTACCATCTGGCCCCAGTGCTGCAATG
ATACCGCGAGACCCACGCTCACCGGCTCCAGATTTATCAGCAATAAACCAGCCAGCCGGAAGGGCCGAGC
GCAGAAGTGGTCCTGCAACTTTATCCGCCTCCATCCAGTCTATTAATTGTTGCCGGGAAGCTAGAGTAAG
TAGTTCGCCAGTTAATAGTTTGCGCAACGTTGTTGCCATTGCTACAGGCATCGTGGTGTCACGCTCGTCG
TTTGGTATGGCTTCATTCAGCTCCGGTTCCCAACGATCAAGGCGAGTTACATGATCCCCCATGTTGTGCA
AAAAAGCGGTTAGCTCCTTCGGTCCTCCGATCGTTGTCAGAAGTAAGTTGGCCGCAGTGTTATCACTCAT
GGTTATGGCAGCACTGCATAATTCTCTTACTGTCATGCCATCCGTAAGATGCTTTTCTGTGACTGGTGAG
TACTCAACCAAGTCATTCTGAGAATAGTGTATGCGGCGACCGAGTTGCTCTTGCCCGGCGTCAATACGGG
ATAATACCGCGCCACATAGCAGAACTTTAAAAGTGCTCATCATTGGAAAACGTTCTTCGGGGCGAAAACT
CTCAAGGATCTTACCGCTGTTGAGATCCAGTTCGATGTAACCCACTCGTGCACCCAACTGATCTTCAGCA
TCTTTTACTTTCACCAGCGTTTCTGGGTGAGCAAAAACAGGAAGGCAAAATGCCGCAAAAAAGGGAATAA
GGGCGACACGGAAATGTTGAATACTCATACTCTTCCTTTTTCAATATTATTGAAGCATTTATCAGGGTTA
TTGTCTCATGAGCGGATACATATTTGAATGTATTTAGAAAAATAAACAAATAGGGGTTCCGCGCACATTT
CCCCGAAAAGTGCCACCTGACGTCGACGGATCGGGAGATCTCCCGATCCCCTATGGTGCACTCTCAGTAC
AATCTGCTCTGATGCCGCATAGTTAAGCCAGTATCTGCTCCCTGCTTGTGTGTTGGAGGTCGCTGAGTAG
TGCGCGAGCAAAATTTAAGCTACAACAAGGCAAGGCTTGACCGACAATTGCATGAAGAATCTGCTTAGGG
TTAGGCGTTTTGCGCTGCTTCGCGATGTACGGGCCAGATATACGCGTT
